Addgene plasmid #245835: pDR-pBAD-ATG-6xHIS-AsiA
Purpose: Express anti-sigma protein, AsiA, in E. coli. His-Tag for Western Blots or Purification.
Depositing lab: Jie Xiao. Depositing organization: Johns Hopkins University and School of Medicine. Publication: Spatial organization of RNA polymerase and its relationship with transcription in Escherichia coli. Weng X, Bohrer CH, Bettridge K, Lagda AC, Cagliero C, Jin DJ, Xiao J. Proc Natl Acad Sci U S A. 2019 Oct 1;116(40):20115-20123. doi: 10.1073/pnas.1903968116. Epub 2019 Sep 16. PubMed 31527272.
Backbone
  Vector backbone: pBAD
  Backbone size w/o insert (bp): 5284
  Total vector size (bp): 5572
  Vector type: Bacterial Expression
Growth in bacteria
  Bacterial resistance: Spectinomycin, 50 μg/mL
  Growth temperature: 37°C
  Growth strain: DH5alpha
  Copy number: Unknown
Gene/Insert
  Gene/Insert name: AsiA
  Species: T4 Bacteriophage
  Insert size (bp): 288
  Promoter: araBAD
  Tag / fusion protein: 6xHis (N terminal on insert)
  Cloning method: Other
  Sequencing primers: 5′ GAGATATACGCTAGC ATGCATCATCATCATCATCAT AACAAAAACATTGATACCGTGCGT
Terms and licenses: Academic/Nonprofit Terms; Industry Terms: Not Available to Industry
How to cite: pDR-pBAD-ATG-6xHIS-AsiA was a gift from Jie Xiao (Addgene plasmid # 245835 ; http://n2t.net/addgene:245835 ; RRID:Addgene_245835)
