[The description below was written by a language model from this plasmid's Addgene catalogue record and pLannotate feature annotations shown in this document.]
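Description:
pDR-pBAD-ATG-6xHIS-AsiA is a 5,572 bp bacterial expression plasmid for arabinose-inducible production of the bacteriophage T4 anti-sigma factor AsiA in E. coli. Although the catalogue lists the backbone simply as pBAD, the annotated sequence shows that replication depends on the pSC101 origin together with its Rep101 (RepA) initiator protein. This system is normally low-copy, though the record gives the copy number as unknown. Selection is by spectinomycin, conferred by an aadA (SmR) aminoglycoside adenylyltransferase gene. That gene is flanked by fragments of an integrase, a gentamicin acetyltransferase and qacE. These look like non-functional remnants of the integron-type cassette from which the marker was taken.

The expression unit lies on the reverse strand. An araBAD promoter, controlled by the divergently transcribed araC regulator, drives a transcript carrying the strong ribosome binding site of phage T7 gene 10. This is followed by a start codon, an N-terminal 6xHis tag and the AsiA coding sequence, giving an insert of 288 bp. The short feature annotated as a capTEV fragment just upstream of asiA most likely reflects only the histidine-tag portion of that composite tag, which matches the catalogue description.

AsiA binds host sigma 70 and inhibits sigma 70-directed transcription by weakening its interaction with the RNA polymerase core. Induction with L-arabinose should therefore provide a titratable way to perturb host transcription. The stated purpose is AsiA expression in E. coli, with the His tag allowing Western blot detection or affinity purification. The associated publication concerns the spatial organization of RNA polymerase and its relationship to transcription in E. coli.
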