Features (pLannotate 1.2.2; 12 found; start..end, strand, type, name):
    309..531     +  rep_origin     pSC101 ori: low-copy replication origin that requires the Rep101 protein
    579..1529    +  CDS            Rep101: RepA protein needed for replication with the pSC101 origin; rep101
   2060..2632    -  CDS            int (fragment) (sequence partly withheld): INT2_ECOLX - Protein inferred from homology: Swiss-Prot protein existence level 3. Putative integrase believed to be involved in the insertion of antibiotic resistance genes into plasmids and transposons. From Escherichia coli.
   2718..2774    +  CDS            GmR (fragment): gentamycin acetyltransferase; aacC1; confers resistance to gentamycin
   2781..3572    +  CDS            SmR: aminoglycoside adenylyltransferase (Murphy, 1985); aadA; confers resistance to spectinomycin and streptomycin
   3736..3828    +  CDS            qacE (fragment): QACE_ECOLX - Protein inferred from homology: Swiss-Prot protein existence level 3. Multidrug exporter. Is implicated for the resistance to bacteriocidal quaternary ammonium compounds. From Escherichia coli.
   3820..3843    -  misc_feature   MCS (fragment): pUC18/19 multiple cloning site
   3856..4122    -  CDS            asiA: ASIA_BPT4 - Experimental evidence at protein level: Swiss-Prot protein existence level 1. Transcriptional inhibitor. Inhibits sigma 70-directed transcription by weakening its interaction with the core of the host's RNA polymerase. This allows Gp55 to successfully compete for the core enzyme. Plays an important role during the prereplicative period of phage T4 development. From Enterobacteria phage T4 (Bacteriophage T4).
   4123..4142    -  CDS            capTEV™ (fragment): composite tag for in vivo biotinylation, TEV protease cleavage, and 6xHis tagging
   4155..4177    -  RBS            RBS: efficient ribosome binding site from bacteriophage T7 gene 10 (Olins and Rangwala, 1989)
   4204..4488    -  promoter       araBAD promoter: araBAD; promoter of the L-arabinose operon of E. coli; the araC regulatory gene is transcribed in the opposite direction (Guzman et al., 1995)
   4515..5393    +  CDS            araC: L-arabinose regulatory protein; araC
>Addgene plasmid #245835 | pDR-pBAD-ATG-6xHIS-AsiA | addgene full sequence | sequence record 493006 | Addgene NGS Result
ACGCCCTGAGAAGCCCGTGACGGGCTTTTCTTGTATTATGGGTAGTTTCCTTGCATGAATCCATAAAAGG
CGCCTGTAGTGCCATTTACCCCCATTCACTGCCAGAGCCGTGAGCGCAGCGAACTGAATGTCACGAAAAA
GACAGCGACTCAGGTGCCTGATGGTCGGAGACAAAAGGAATATTCAGCGATTTGCCCGAGCTTGCGAGGG
TGCTACTTAAGCCTTTAGGGTTTTAAGGTCTGTTTTGTAGAGGAGCAAACAGCGTTTGCGACATCCTTTT
GTAATACTGCGGAACTGACTAAAGTAGTGAGTTATACACAGGGCTGGGATCTATTCTTTTTATCTTTTTT
TATTCTTTCTTTATTCTATAAATTATAACCACTTGAATATAAACAAAAAAAACACACAAAGGTCTAGCGG
AATTTACAGAGGGTCTAGCAGAATTTACAAGTTTTCCAGCAAAGGTCTAGCAGAATTTACAGATACCCAC
AACTCAAAGGAAAAGGACTAGTAATTATCATTGACTAGCCCATCTCAATTGGTATAGTGATTAAAATCAC
CTAGACCAATTGAGATGTATGTCTGAATTAGTTGTTTTCAAAGCAAATGAACTAGCGATTAGTCGCTATG
ACTTAACGGAGCATGAAACCAAGCTAATTTTATGCTGTGTGGCACTACTCAACCCCACGATTGAAAACCC
TACAAGGAAAGAACGGACGGTATCGTTCACTTATAACCAATACGCTCAGATGATGAACATCAGTAGGGAA
AATGCTTATGGTGTATTAGCTAAAGCAACCAGAGAGCTGATGACGAGAACTGTGGAAATCAGGAATCCTT
TGGTTAAAGGCTTTGAGATTTTCCAGTGGACAAACTATGCCAAGTTCTCAAGCGAAAAATTAGAATTAGT
TTTTAGTGAAGAGATATTGCCTTATCTTTTCCAGTTAAAAAAATTCATAAAATATAATCTGGAACATGTT
AAGTCTTTTGAAAACAAATACTCTATGAGGATTTATGAGTGGTTATTAAAAGAACTAACACAAAAGAAAA
CTCACAAGGCAAATATAGAGATTAGCCTTGATGAATTTAAGTTCATGTTAATGCTTGAAAATAACTACCA
TGAGTTTAAAAGGCTTAACCAATGGGTTTTGAAACCAATAAGTAAAGATTTAAACACTTACAGCAATATG
AAATTGGTGGTTGATAAGCGAGGCCGCCCGACTGATACGTTGATTTTCCAAGTTGAACTAGATAGACAAA
TGGATCTCGTAACCGAACTTGAGAACAACCAGATAAAAATGAATGGTGACAAAATACCAACAACCATTAC
ATCAGATTCCTACCTACATAACGGACTAAGAAAAACACTACACGATGCTTTAACTGCAAAAATTCAGCTC
ACCAGTTTTGAGGCAAAATTTTTGAGTGACATGCAAAGTAAGTATGATCTCAATGGTTCGTTCTCATGGC
TCACGCAAAAACAACGAACCACACTAGAGAACATACTGGCTAAATACGGAAGGATCTGAGGTTCTTATGG
CTCTTGTATCTATCAGTGAAGCATCAAGACTAACAAACAAAAGTAGAACAACTGTTCACCGTTACATATC
AAAGGGAAAACTGTCCATATGCACAGATGAAAACGGTGTAAAAAAGATAGATACATCAGAGCTTTTACGA
GTTTTTGGTGCATTCAAAGCTGTTCACCATGAACAGATCGACAATGTAACAGATGAACAGCATGTAACAC
CTAATAGAACAGGTGAAACCAGTAAAACAAAGCAACTAGAACATGAAATTGAACACCTGAGACAACTTGT
TACAGCTCAACAGTCACACATAGACAGCCTGAAACAGGCGATGCTGCTTATCGAATCAAAGCTGCCGACA
ACACGGGAGCCAGTGACGCCTCCCGTGGGGAAAAAATCATGGCAATTCTGGAAGAAATAGCGCTTTCAGC
CGGCAAACCGGCTGAAGCCGGATCTGCGATTCTGATAACAAACTAGCAACACCAGAACAGCCCGTTTGCG
GGCAGCAAAACCCGTGGGAATTAATTCCCCTGCTCGCGCAGGCTGGGTGCCAAGCTCTCGGGTAACATCA
AGGCCCGATCCTTGGAGCCCTTGCCCTCCCGCACGATGATCGT
[255 nt withheld, positions 2144-2398]
CGTGGAGACCGAAACCTTGCGCTCGTTCGCCAGCCAGGACAGAAATGCCTCGACTTCGCTGCTGCCCAAG
GTTGCCGGGTGACGCACACCGTGGAAACGGATGAAGGCACGAACCCAGTGGACATAAGCCTGTTCGGTTC
GTAAGCTGTAATGCAAGTAGCGTATGCGCTCACGCAACTGGTCCAGAACCTTGACCGAACGCAGCGGTGG
TAACGGCGCAGTGGCGGTTTTCATGGCTTGTTATGACTGTTTTTTTGGGGTACAGTCTATGCCTCGGGCA
TCCAAGCAGCAAGCGCGTTACGCCGTGGGTCGATGTTTGATGTTATGGAGCAGCAACGATGTTACGCAGC
AGGGCAGTCGCCCTAAAACAAAGTTAAACATCATGAGGGAAGCGGTGATCGCCGAAGTATCGACTCAACT
ATCAGAGGTAGTTGGCGTCATCGAGCGCCATCTCGAACCGACGTTGCTGGCCGTACATTTGTACGGCTCC
GCAGTGGATGGCGGCCTGAAGCCACACAGTGATATTGATTTGCTGGTTACGGTGACCGTAAGGCTTGATG
AAACAACGCGGCGAGCTTTGATCAACGACCTTTTGGAAACTTCGGCTTCCCCTGGAGAGAGCGAGATTCT
CCGCGCTGTAGAAGTCACCATTGTTGTGCACGACGACATCATTCCGTGGCGTTATCCAGCTAAGCGCGAA
CTGCAATTTGGAGAATGGCAGCGCAATGACATTCTTGCAGGTATCTTCGAGCCAGCCACGATCGACATTG
ATCTGGCTATCTTGCTGACAAAAGCAAGAGAACATAGCGTTGCCTTGGTAGGTCCAGCGGCGGAGGAACT
CTTTGATCCGGTTCCTGAACAGGATCTATTTGAGGCGCTAAATGAAACCTTAACGCTATGGAACTCGCCG
CCCGACTGGGCTGGCGATGAGCGAAATGTAGTGCTTACGTTGTCCCGCATTTGGTACAGCGCAGTAACCG
GCAAAATCGCGCCGAAGGATGTCGCTGCCGACTGGGCAATGGAGCGCCTGCCGGCCCAGTATCAGCCCGT
CATACTTGAAGCTAGACAGGCTTATCTTGGACAAGAAGAAGATCGCTTGGCCTCGCGCGCAGATCAGTTG
GAAGAATTTGTCCACTACGTGAAAGGCGAGATCACCAAGGTAGTCGGCAAATAATGTCTAACAATTCGTT
CAAGCCGACGCCGCTTCGCGGCGCGGCTTAACTCAAGCGTTAGATGCACTAAGCACATAATTGCTCACAG
CCAAACTATCAGGTCAAGTCTGCTTTTATTATTTTTAAGCGTGCATAATAAGCCCTACACAAATTGGGAG
ATATATCATGAAAGGCTGGCTTTTTCTTGTTATCGCAATAGTTGGCGAAGTAATCGCAACATCCGCATTA
AAATCTAGCGAGGGCTTTACTAAGCTTGCATGCCTGCAGGTCGACCTACTGCAGTTATTTGTTGGTATAC
ATTTCCAGATAGCGATACACACCTTCAAAGCCTTCGTTAAATTCATCGATCAGGGTTTTTTTGTCCTCTT
GGGTCAGTTCGCTCACAATTTTGCGAAAGCTATTCTGATTCAGTTTACGACCTTCATGGGTCACGCCAAT
TTCATTCAGAAAGGCAATAAAGTTTGCACGGTTTTCCACGATATCTTCACGGCTAAATTTGATCAGAATG
CTTGCAACGGTGATAATTTCACGCACGGTATCAATGTTTTTGTTATGATGATGATGATGATGCATGCTAG
CGTATATCTCCTTCTTAAAGTTAAACAAAATTATTTCTAGCCCAAAAAAACGGGTATGGAGAAACAGTAG
AGAGTTGCGATAAAAAGCGTCAGGTAGGATCCGCTAATCTTATGGATAAAAATGCTATGGCATAGCAAAG
TGTGACGCCGTGCAAATAATCAATGTGGACTTTTTTGCCGTGATTATAGACACTTTTGTTACGCGTTTTT
GTCATGGCTTTGGTCCCGCTTTGTTACAGAATGCTTTTAATAAGCGGGGTTACCGGTTTGGTTAGCGAGA
AGAGCCAGTAAAAGACGCAGTGACGGCAATGTCTGATGCAATATGGACAATTGGTTTCTTCTCTGAATGG
CGGGAGTATGAAAAGTATGGCTGAAGCGCAAAATGATCCCCTGCTGCCGGGATACTCGTTTAATGCCCAT
CTGGTGGCGGGTTTAACGCCGATTGAGGCCAACGGTTATCTCGATTTTTTTATCGACCGACCGCTGGGAA
TGAAAGGTTATATTCTCAATCTCACCATTCGCGGTCAGGGGGTGGTGAAAAATCAGGGACGAGAATTTGT
TTGCCGACCGGGTGATATTTTGCTGTTCCCGCCAGGAGAGATTCATCACTACGGTCGTCATCCGGAGGCT
CGCGAATGGTATCACCAGTGGGTTTACTTTCGTCCGCGCGCCTACTGGCATGAATGGCTTAACTGGCCGT
CAATATTTGCCAATACGGGGTTCTTTCGCCCGGATGAAGCGCACCAGCCGCATTTCAGCGACCTGTTTGG
GCAAATCATTAACGCCGGGCAAGGGGAAGGGCGCTATTCGGAGCTGCTGGCGATAAATCTGCTTGAGCAA
TTGTTACTGCGGCGCATGGAAGCGATTAACGAGTCGCTCCATCCACCGATGGATAATCGGGTACGCGAGG
CTTGTCAGTACATCAGCGATCACCTGGCAGACAGCAATTTTGATATCGCCAGCGTCGCACAGCATGTTTG
CTTGTCGCCGTCGCGTCTGTCACATCTTTTCCGCCAGCAGTTAGGGATTAGCGTCTTAAGCTGGCGCGAG
GACCAACGTATCAGCCAGGCGAAGCTGCTTTTGAGCACCACCCGGATGCCTATCGCCACCGTCGGTCGCA
ATGTTGGTTTTGACGATCAACTCTATTTCTCGCGGGTATTTAAAAAATGCACCGGGGCCAGCCCGAGCGA
GTTCCGTGCCGGTTGTGAAGAAAAAGTGAATGATGTAGCCGTCAAGTTGTCATAAGAATTCCCGACAGTA
AGACGGGTAAGCCTGTTGATGATACCGCTGCCTTACTGGGTGCATTAGCCAGTCTGAATGACCTGTCACG
GGATAATCCGAAGTGGTCAGACTGGAAAATCAGAGGGCAGGAACTGCTGAACAGCAAAAAGTCAGATAGC
ACCACATAGCAGACCCGCCATAAA
